Addgene plasmid #207742: pEF1α-Cre-PGK-Puro
Purpose: Co-expression of the Cre recombinase and a puro selectable marker
Depositing lab: Laurence Pelletier. Depositing organization: Sinai Health System. Publication: qTAG: an adaptable plasmid scaffold for CRISPR-based endogenous tagging. Philip R, Sharma A, Matellan L, Erpf AC, Hsu WH, Tkach JM, Wyatt HDM, Pelletier L. EMBO J. 2024 Dec 12. doi: 10.1038/s44318-024-00337-5. PubMed 39668248.
Backbone
  Vector backbone: pUC19
  Backbone manufacturer: Invitrogen
  Backbone size w/o insert (bp): 2686
  Vector type: Mammalian Expression, Cre/Lox
  Selectable markers: Puromycin
Growth in bacteria
  Bacterial resistance: Ampicillin, 100 μg/mL
  Growth temperature: 37°C
  Growth strain: DH5alpha
  Copy number: High Copy
Gene/Insert
  Gene/Insert name: Cre-PGK-Puro
  Species: Bacteriophage P1
  Insert size (bp): 3740
  Promoter: EF1alpha
  Cloning method: Unknown
  Sequencing primers: 5′ CTGCAAGGCGATTAAGTTGGGTAAC; 3′ GGCTCGTATGTTGTGTGGAATTGT
Terms and licenses: Academic/Nonprofit Terms; Industry Terms: Not Available to Industry
Depositor comments: Please visit https://www.biorxiv.org/content/10.1101/2023.11.01.565029v3 for bioRxiv preprint.
How to cite: pEF1α-Cre-PGK-Puro was a gift from Laurence Pelletier (Addgene plasmid # 207742 ; http://n2t.net/addgene:207742 ; RRID:Addgene_207742)
