[The description below was written by a language model from this plasmid's Addgene catalogue record and pLannotate feature annotations shown in this document.]
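Description:
pEF1α-Cre-PGK-Puro is a non-viral mammalian expression plasmid built on a pUC19 backbone that co-expresses Cre recombinase and a puromycin resistance marker from two independent transcription units. In bacteria it is maintained at high copy through the ColE1/pUC-type origin and selected with ampicillin via the β-lactamase gene and its native promoter. The annotated sequence (about 6.1 kb) also carries an f1 phage origin and a short residual lacZα fragment, the latter left over from the cloning site of the parental vector.

The first cassette uses the human EF-1α core promoter together with EF-1α intron A, a strong constitutive arrangement active in a wide range of mammalian cell types, to drive the Cre coding sequence from bacteriophage P1, terminated by the bovine growth hormone polyadenylation signal. Cre catalyses site-specific recombination between 34-bp loxP sites, so it excises, inverts or exchanges DNA depending on how the sites are arranged. Immediately downstream, in the same orientation, the mouse PGK promoter drives puromycin N-acetyltransferase followed by an SV40 polyadenylation signal, so transfected cells can be enriched by puromycin treatment. No epitope tags, nuclear localisation signal or fluorescent reporters are annotated in the feature table.

The plasmid was deposited alongside a study describing a plasmid scaffold for CRISPR-based endogenous tagging. The record gives its purpose only as co-expression of Cre and a puromycin marker, and a plausible use in that context is to deliver Cre to cells carrying loxP-flanked elements, although the specific application is not stated.
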