Features (pLannotate 1.2.2; 12 found; start..end, strand, type, name):
      2..68      -  CDS            lacZα (fragment): LacZα fragment of β-galactosidase; lacZ fragment
     79..290     +  promoter       EF-1α core promoter: core promoter for human elongation factor EF-1α
    291..1229    +  intron         EF-1α intron A: intron upstream of the start codon of human EF-1α
   1260..2288    +  CDS            cre: RECR_BPP1 - Experimental evidence at protein level: Swiss-Prot protein existence level 1. Catalyzes site-specific recombination between two 34-base- pair LOXP sites. Its role is to maintain the phage genome as a monomeric unit-copy plasmid in the lysogenic state. From Escherichia phage P1 (Bacteriophage P1).
   2310..2534    +  polyA_signal   bGH poly(A) signal: bovine growth hormone polyadenylation signal
   2556..3055    +  promoter       PGK promoter: mouse phosphoglycerate kinase 1 promoter
   3076..3675    +  CDS            PuroR: puromycin N-acetyltransferase; pac from Streptomyces alboniger; confers resistance to puromycin
   3697..3818    +  polyA_signal   SV40 poly(A) signal: SV40 polyadenylation signal
   3886..4474    -  rep_origin     ori: high-copy-number ColE1/pMB1/pBR322/pUC origin of replication
   4645..5505    -  CDS            AmpR: β-lactamase; bla; confers resistance to ampicillin, carbenicillin, and related antibiotics
   5506..5610    -  promoter       AmpR promoter: bla
   5663..6091    -  rep_origin     f1 ori (sequence partly withheld): f1 bacteriophage origin of replication; arrow indicates direction of (+) strand synthesis
>Addgene plasmid #207742 | pEF1α-Cre-PGK-Puro | addgene full sequence | sequence record 414367 | Addgene NGS Result
ATTCGCCATTCAGGCTGCGCAACTGTTGGGAAGGGCGATCGGTGCGGGCCTCTTCGCTATTACGCCAGTC
GATTCAGTGGGCAGAGCGCACATCGCCCACAGTCCCCGAGAAGTTGGGGGGAGGGGTCGGCAATTGAACC
GGTGCCTAGAGAAGGTGGCGCGGGGTAAACTGGGAAAGTGATGTCGTGTACTGGCTCCGCCTTTTTCCCG
AGGGTGGGGGAGAACCGTATATAAGTGCAGTAGTCGCCGTGAACGTTCTTTTTCGCAACGGGTTTGCCGC
CAGAACACAGGTAAGTGCCGTGTGTGGTTCCCGCGGGCCTGGCCTCTTTACGGGTTATGGCCCTTGCGTG
CCTTGAATTACTTCCACCTGGCTGCAGTACGTGATTCTTGATCCCGAGCTTCGGGTTGGAAGTGGGTGGG
AGAGTTCGAGGCCTTGCGCTTAAGGAGCCCCTTCGCCTCGTGCTTGAGTTGAGGCCTGGCCTGGGCGCTG
GGGCCGCCGCGTGCGAATCTGGTGGCACCTTCGCGCCTGTCTCGCTGCTTTCGATAAGTCTCTAGCCATT
TAAAATTTTTGATGACCTGCTGCGACGCTTTTTTTCTGGCAAGATAGTCTTGTAAATGCGGGCCAAGATC
TGCACACTGGTATTTCGGTTTTTGGGGCCGCGGGCGGCGACGGGGCCCGTGCGTCCCAGCGCACATGTTC
GGCGAGGCGGGGCCTGCGAGCGCGGCCACCGAGAATCGGACGGGGGTAGTCTCAAGCTGGCCGGCCTGCT
CTGGTGCCTGGCCTCGCGCCGCCGTGTATCGCCCCGCCCTGGGCGGCAAGGCTGGCCCGGTCGGCACCAG
TTGCGTGAGCGGAAAGATGGCCGCTTCCCGGCCCTGCTGCAGGGAGCTCAAAATGGAGGACGCGGCGCTC
GGGAGAGCGGGCGGGTGAGTCACCCACACAAAGGAAAAGGGCCTTTCCGTCCTCAGCCGTCGCTTCATGT
GACTCCACGGAGTACCGGGCGCCGTCCAGGCACCTCGATTAGTTCTCGAGCTTTTGGAGTACGTCGTCTT
TAGGTTGGGGGGAGGGGTTTTATGCGATGGAGTTTCCCCACACTGAGTGGGTGGAGACTGAAGTTAGGCC
AGCTTGGCACTTGATGTAATTCTCCTTGGAATTTGCCCTTTTTGAGTTTGGATCTTGGTTCATTCTCAAG
CCTCAGACAGTGGTTCAAAGTTTTTTTCTTCCATTTCAGGTGTCGTGAGGATCCGAATTCACGCGTCTAA
TGAGCAATTTACTGACCGTACACCAAAATTTGCCTGCATTACCGGTCGATGCAACGAGTGATGAGGTTCG
CAAGAACCTGATGGACATGTTCAGGGATCGCCAGGCGTTTTCTGAGCATACCTGGAAAATGCTTCTGTCC
GTTTGCCGGTCGTGGGCGGCATGGTGCAAGTTGAATAACCGGAAATGGTTTCCCGCAGAACCTGAAGATG
TTCGCGATTATCTTCTATATCTTCAGGCGCGCGGTCTGGCAGTAAAAACTATCCAGCAACATTTGGGCCA
GCTAAACATGCTTCATCGTCGGTCCGGGCTGCCACGACCAAGTGACAGCAATGCTGTTTCACTGGTTATG
CGGCGGATCCGAAAAGAAAACGTTGATGCCGGTGAACGTGCAAAACAGGCTCTAGCGTTCGAACGCACTG
ATTTCGACCAGGTTCGTTCACTCATGGAAAATAGCGATCGCTGCCAGGATATACGTAATCTGGCATTTCT
GGGGATTGCTTATAACACCCTGTTACGTATAGCCGAAATTGCCAGGATCAGGGTTAAAGATATCTCACGT
ACTGACGGTGGGAGAATGTTAATCCATATTGGCAGAACGAAAACGCTGGTTAGCACCGCAGGTGTAGAGA
AGGCACTTAGCCTGGGGGTAACTAAACTGGTCGAGCGATGGATTTCCGTCTCTGGTGTAGCTGATGATCC
GAATAACTACCTGTTTTGCCGGGTCAGAAAAAATGGTGTTGCCGCGCCATCTGCCACCAGCCAGCTATCA
ACTCGCGCCCTGGAAGGGATTTTTGAAGCAACTCATCGATTGATTTACGGCGCTAAGGATGACTCTGGTC
AGAGATACCTGGCCTGGTCTGGACACAGTGCCCGTGTCGGAGCCGCGCGAGATATGGCCCGCGCTGGAGT
TTCAATACCGGAGATCATGCAAGCTGGTGGCTGGACCAATGTAAATATTGTCATGAACTATATCCGTAAC
CTGGATAGTGAAACAGGGGCAATGGTGCGCCTGCTGGAAGATGGCGACTGACCATGGTCTAGACTCGAGC
TGTGCCTTCTAGTTGCCAGCCATCTGTTGTTTGCCCCTCCCCCGTGCCTTCCTTGACCCTGGAAGGTGCC
ACTCCCACTGTCCTTTCCTAATAAAATGAGGAAATTGCATCGCATTGTCTGAGTAGGTGTCATTCTATTC
TGGGGGGTGGGGTGGGGCAGGACAGCAAGGGGGAGGATTGGGAAGACAATAGCAGGCATGCTGGGGATGC
GGTGGGCTCTATGGGCGGCCGCATAGATAGCTAGCGGGTAGGGGAGGCGCTTTTCCCAAGGCAGTCTGGA
GCATGCGCTTTAGCAGCCCCGCTGGGCACTTGGCGCTACACAAGTGGCCTCTGGCCTCGCACACATTCCA
CATCCACCGGTAGGCGCCAACCGGCTCCGTTCTTTGGTGGCCCCTTCGCGCCACCTTCTACTCCTCCCCT
AGTCAGGAAGTTCCCCCCCGCCCCGCAGCTCGCGTCGTGCAGGACGTGACAAATGGAAGTAGCACGTCTC
ACTAGTCTCGTGCAGATGGACAGCACCGCTGAGCAATGGAAGCGGGTAGGCCTTTGGGGCAGCGGCCAAT
AGCAGCTTTGCTCCTTCGCTTTCTGGGCTCAGAGGCTGGGAAGGGGTGGGTCCGGGGGCGGGCTCAGGGG
CGGGCTCAGGGGCGGGGCGGGCGCCCGAAGGTCCTCCGGAGGCCCGGCATTCTGCACGCTTCAAAAGCGC
ACGTCTGCCGCGCTGTTCTCCTCTTCCTCATCTCCGGGCCTTTCGACCTGCAGCCCAAGCTTACCATGAC
CGAGTACAAGCCCACGGTGCGCCTCGCCACCCGCGACGACGTCCCCAGGGCCGTACGCACCCTCGCCGCC
GCGTTCGCCGACTACCCCGCCACGCGCCACACCGTCGATCCGGACCGCCACATCGAGCGGGTCACCGAGC
TGCAAGAACTCTTCCTCACGCGCGTCGGGCTCGACATCGGCAAGGTGTGGGTCGCGGACGACGGCGCCGC
GGTGGCGGTCTGGACCACGCCGGAGAGCGTCGAAGCGGGGGCGGTGTTCGCCGAGATCGGCCCGCGCATG
GCCGAGTTGAGCGGTTCCCGGCTGGCCGCGCAGCAACAGATGGAAGGCCTCCTGGCGCCGCACCGGCCCA
AGGAGCCCGCGTGGTTCCTGGCCACCGTCGGCGTCTCGCCCGACCACCAGGGCAAGGGTCTGGGCAGCGC
CGTCGTGCTCCCCGGAGTGGAGGCGGCCGAGCGCGCCGGGGTGCCCGCCTTCCTGGAGACCTCCGCGCCC
CGCAACCTCCCCTTCTACGAGCGGCTCGGCTTCACCGTCACCGCCGACGTCGAGGTGCCCGAAGGACCGC
GCACCTGGTGCATGACCCGCAAGCCCGGTGCCTGAGGCGCGCCTATTATGGTACCTAACTTGTTTATTGC
AGCTTATAATGGTTACAAATAAAGCAATAGCATCACAAATTTCACAAATAAAGCATTTTTTTCACTGCAT
TCTAGTTGTGGTTTGTCCAAACTCATCAATGTATCTTACATATGACATGTGAGCAAAAGGCCAGCAAAAG
GCCAGGAACCGTAAAAAGGCCGCGTTGCTGGCGTTTTTCCATAGGCTCCGCCCCCCTGACGAGCATCACA
AAAATCGACGCTCAAGTCAGAGGTGGCGAAACCCGACAGGACTATAAAGATACCAGGCGTTTCCCCCTGG
AAGCTCCCTCGTGCGCTCTCCTGTTCCGACCCTGCCGCTTACCGGATACCTGTCCGCCTTTCTCCCTTCG
GGAAGCGTGGCGCTTTCTCATAGCTCACGCTGTAGGTATCTCAGTTCGGTGTAGGTCGTTCGCTCCAAGC
TGGGCTGTGTGCACGAACCCCCCGTTCAGCCCGACCGCTGCGCCTTATCCGGTAACTATCGTCTTGAGTC
CAACCCGGTAAGACACGACTTATCGCCACTGGCAGCAGCCACTGGTAACAGGATTAGCAGAGCGAGGTAT
GTAGGCGGTGCTACAGAGTTCTTGAAGTGGTGGCCTAACTACGGCTACACTAGAAGAACAGTATTTGGTA
TCTGCGCTCTGCTGAAGCCAGTTACCTTCGGAAAAAGAGTTGGTAGCTCTTGATCCGGCAAACAAACCAC
CGCTGGTAGCGGTGGTTTTTTTGTTTGCAAGCAGCAGATTACGCGCAGAAAAAAAGGATCTCAAGAAGAT
CCTTTGATCTTTTCTACGGGGTCTGACGCTCAGTGGAACGAAAACTCACGTTAAGGGATTTTGGTCATGA
GATTATCAAAAAGGATCTTCACCTAGATCCTTTTAAATTAAAAATGAAGTTTTAAATCAATCTAAAGTAT
ATATGAGTAAACTTGGTCTGACAGTTACCAATGCTTAATCAGTGAGGCACCTATCTCAGCGATCTGTCTA
TTTCGTTCATCCATAGTTGCCTGACTCCCCGTCGTGTAGATAACTACGATACGGGAGGGCTTACCATCTG
GCCCCAGTGCTGCAATGATACCGCGAGACCCACGCTCACCGGCTCCAGATTTATCAGCAATAAACCAGCC
AGCCGGAAGGGCCGAGCGCAGAAGTGGTCCTGCAACTTTATCCGCCTCCATCCAGTCTATTAATTGTTGC
CGGGAAGCTAGAGTAAGTAGTTCGCCAGTTAATAGTTTGCGCAACGTTGTTGCCATTGCTACAGGCATCG
TGGTGTCACGCTCGTCGTTTGGTATGGCTTCATTCAGCTCCGGTTCCCAACGATCAAGGCGAGTTACATG
ATCCCCCATGTTGTGCAAAAAAGCGGTTAGCTCCTTCGGTCCTCCGATCGTTGTCAGAAGTAAGTTGGCC
GCAGTGTTATCACTCATGGTTATGGCAGCACTGCATAATTCTCTTACTGTCATGCCATCCGTAAGATGCT
TTTCTGTGACTGGTGAGTACTCAACCAAGTCATTCTGAGAATAGTGTATGCGGCGACCGAGTTGCTCTTG
CCCGGCGTCAATACGGGATAATACCGCGCCACATAGCAGAACTTTAAAAGTGCTCATCATTGGAAAACGT
TCTTCGGGGCGAAAACTCTCAAGGATCTTACCGCTGTTGAGATCCAGTTCGATGTAACCCACTCGTGCAC
CCAACTGATCTTCAGCATCTTTTACTTTCACCAGCGTTTCTGGGTGAGCAAAAACAGGAAGGCAAAATGC
CGCAAAAAAGGGAATAAGGGCGACACGGAAATGTTGAATACTCATACTCTTCCTTTTTCAATATTATTGA
AGCATTTATCAGGGTTATTGTCTCATGAGCGGATACATATTTGAATGTATTTAGAAAAATAAACAAATAG
GGGTTCCGCGCACATTTCCCCGAAAAGTGCCACCTAAATTGTAAGCGTTAATATTTTGTTAAAATTCGCG
TTAAATTTTTGTTAAATCAGCTCATTTTTTAACCAATAGGCCGAAATCGGCAAAATCCCTTATAAATCAA
AAGAATAGACCGAGATAGGGT
[37 nt withheld, positions 5762-5798]
AAAGAACGTGGACTCCAACGTCAAAGG
[49 nt withheld, positions 5826-5874]
T
[91 nt withheld, positions 5876-5966]
G
[124 nt withheld, positions 5968-6091]
CCC
